Addgene plasmid #12372: syntaxin3-myc-myc-His
Depositing lab: Thomas Weimbs. Depositing organization: University of California, Santa Barbara. Publication: Apical targeting of syntaxin 3 is essential for epithelial cell polarity. Sharma N, Low SH, Misra S, Pallavi B, Weimbs T. J Cell Biol. 2006 Jun 19. 173(6):937-48. 10.1083/jcb.200603132 PubMed 16785322.
Backbone
  Vector backbone: PCDNA4/TO/myc-His
  Backbone manufacturer: Invitrogen
  Backbone size w/o insert (bp): 5150
  Vector type: Mammalian Expression
  Selectable markers: Zeocin
Growth in bacteria
  Bacterial resistance: Ampicillin, 100 μg/mL
  Growth temperature: 37°C
  Growth strain: DH5alpha
  Copy number: High Copy
Gene/Insert
  Gene/Insert name: Syntaxin3 (alt name: STX3)
  Species: H. sapiens (human)
  Insert size (bp): 870
  Mutation: Insert is cloned into a modified vector
  Entrez Gene: STX3 (a.k.a. DIAR12, MVID2, RDMVID, STX3A)
  Tag / fusion protein: 2xMyc-His (C terminal on insert)
  Cloning method: Restriction Enzyme; 5′ cloning site EcoRI (not destroyed); 3′ cloning site XhoI (not destroyed)
  Sequencing primers: 5′ CMVF; 3′ pcDNA3.1/BGH reverse primier
Terms and licenses: Academic/Nonprofit Terms; Industry Terms: Not Available to Industry
How to cite: syntaxin3-myc-myc-His was a gift from Thomas Weimbs (Addgene plasmid # 12372 ; http://n2t.net/addgene:12372 ; RRID:Addgene_12372)
