[The description below was written by a language model from this plasmid's Addgene catalogue record and pLannotate feature annotations shown in this document.]
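Description:
syntaxin3-myc-myc-His is a mammalian expression plasmid built on a modified version of Invitrogen's pcDNA4/TO/myc-His backbone, carrying the human syntaxin 3 (STX3) coding sequence. The roughly 870 bp insert was cloned between EcoRI and XhoI sites, both of which are retained, and is fused at its C terminus to two copies of the myc epitope followed by a His tag. The record notes that the vector was modified, presumably to supply the doubled myc tag. The tag itself was not called as a separate feature in the annotation, but there is unannotated space between the end of the STX3 reading frame and the bovine growth hormone polyadenylation signal where it would lie.

Expression is driven by the CMV immediate early enhancer and promoter. Immediately downstream, the annotation picks up two short tet operator matches (labelled as PLtetO-1 and TRE fragments), which correspond to the tandem TetO2 sites characteristic of the pcDNA4/TO design. In cells expressing the Tet repressor, transcription is held off until tetracycline or doxycycline is added. In cells lacking the repressor, the promoter behaves constitutively.

A second cassette places the Sh ble gene under both the SV40 early promoter and the bacterial EM7 promoter, with an SV40 poly(A) signal, allowing Zeocin selection of stable mammalian lines. In E. coli the plasmid is maintained through a high-copy pUC-type origin and ampicillin resistance, and an f1 origin is also present.

The associated work concerns apical targeting of syntaxin 3 and epithelial cell polarity. This fits use of the plasmid to express epitope-tagged syntaxin 3 for localization, detection or affinity purification studies.
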