Features (pLannotate 1.2.2; 22 found; start..end, strand, type, name):
     55..434     +  enhancer       CMV enhancer: human cytomegalovirus immediate early enhancer
    435..638     +  promoter       CMV promoter: human cytomegalovirus (CMV) immediate early promoter
    640..659     +  promoter       PLtetO-1 promoter (fragment): modified phage lambda PL promoter with tet operator sites (Lutz and Bujard, 1997)
    661..680     +  promoter       PLtetO-1 promoter (fragment): modified phage lambda PL promoter with tet operator sites (Lutz and Bujard, 1997)
    688..721     +  promoter       TRE3GV promoter (fragment): 3rd-generation Tet-responsive promoter that can be activated by binding of Tet-On® 3G, optimized for retroviral and lentiviral vectors
    857..1723    +  CDS            STX3: STX3_HUMAN - Also known as STX3A. Experimental evidence at protein level: Swiss-Prot protein existence level 1. Potentially involved in docking of synaptic vesicles at presynaptic active zones. From Homo sapiens (Human).
   1866..2090    +  polyA_signal   bGH poly(A) signal: bovine growth hormone polyadenylation signal
   2094..2115    +  promoter       SV40 promoter (fragment): SV40 enhancer and early promoter
   2136..2564    +  rep_origin     f1 ori (sequence partly withheld): f1 bacteriophage origin of replication; arrow indicates direction of (+) strand synthesis
   2578..2907    +  promoter       SV40 promoter: SV40 enhancer and early promoter
   2955..3002    +  promoter       EM7 promoter: synthetic bacterial promoter&nbsp
   3021..3395    +  CDS            BleoR: antibiotic-binding protein; Sh ble from Streptoalloteichus hindustanus; confers resistance to bleomycin, phleomycin, and Zeocin™
   3405..3530    +  CDS            ble (fragment): BLE_KLEPN - Experimental evidence at protein level: Swiss-Prot protein existence level 1. Binding protein with a strong affinity to the bleomycin family of antibiotics. Binds to CL990; an antimitotic-antibiotic compound. From Klebsiella pneumoniae.
   3525..3646    +  polyA_signal   SV40 poly(A) signal: SV40 polyadenylation signal
   3719..3735    -  protein_bind   lac operator: The lac repressor binds to the lac operator to inhibit transcription in E. coli. This inhibition can be relieved by adding lactose or isopropyl-β-D-thiogalactopyranoside (IPTG). lac repressor encoded by lacI
   3743..3773    -  promoter       lac promoter: promoter for the E. coli lac operon
   3788..3809    -  protein_bind   CAP binding site: CAP binding activates transcription in the presence of cAMP. E. coli catabolite activator protein
   3822..3914    -  CDS            lacI (fragment): lac repressor; lacI; The lac repressor binds to the lac operator to inhibit transcription in E. coli. This inhibition can be relieved by adding lactose or isopropyl-β-D-thiogalactopyranoside (IPTG).
   4097..4685    -  rep_origin     ori: high-copy-number ColE1/pMB1/pBR322/pUC origin of replication
   4856..5716    -  CDS            AmpR: β-lactamase; bla; confers resistance to ampicillin, carbenicillin, and related antibiotics
   5717..5821    -  promoter       AmpR promoter: bla
   5880..5932    -  misc_feature   bom (fragment): basis of mobility region from pBR322
>Addgene plasmid #12372 | syntaxin3-myc-myc-His | addgene full sequence | sequence record 424378 | Addgene NGS Result
TTAGGGTTAGGCGTTTTGCGCTGCTTCGCGATGTACGGGCCAGATATACGCGTTGACATTGATTATTGAC
TAGTTATTAATAGTAATCAATTACGGGGTCATTAGTTCATAGCCCATATATGGAGTTCCGCGTTACATAA
CTTACGGTAAATGGCCCGCCTGGCTGACCGCCCAACGACCCCCGCCCATTGACGTCAATAATGACGTATG
TTCCCATAGTAACGCCAATAGGGACTTTCCATTGACGTCAATGGGTGGAGTATTTACGGTAAACTGCCCA
CTTGGCAGTACATCAAGTGTATCATATGCCAAGTACGCCCCCTATTGACGTCAATGACGGTAAATGGCCC
GCCTGGCATTATGCCCAGTACATGACCTTATGGGACTTTCCTACTTGGCAGTACATCTACGTATTAGTCA
TCGCTATTACCATGGTGATGCGGTTTTGGCAGTACATCAATGGGCGTGGATAGCGGTTTGACTCACGGGG
ATTTCCAAGTCTCCACCCCATTGACGTCAATGGGAGTTTGTTTTGGCACCAAAATCAACGGGACTTTCCA
AAATGTCGTAACAACTCCGCCCCATTGACGCAAATGGGCGGTAGGCGTGTACGGTGGGAGGTCTATATAA
GCAGAGCTCTCCCTATCAGTGATAGAGATCTCCCTATCAGTGATAGAGATCGTCGACGAGCTCGTTTAGT
GAACCGTCAGATCGCCTGGAGACGCCATCCACGCTGTTTTGACCTCCATAGAAGACACCGGGACCGATCC
AGCCTCCGGACTCTAGCGTTTAAACTTAAGCTTGGTACCGAGCTCGGATCCACTAGTCCAGTGTGGTGGA
ATTCCTGGGCTTCAGGATGAAGGACCGTCTGGAGCAGCTGAAGGCCAAGCAGCTGACACAGGATGATGAT
ACTGATGCGGTTGAGATTGCTATCGACAACACGGCTTTTATGGACGAGTTCTTTTCTGAGATTGAGGAAA
CTCGGCTTAACATTGACAAGATCTCAGAACATGTAGAGGAGGCTAAGAAACTCTACAGTATCATTCTCTC
TGCACCGATTCCAGAGCCAAAAACCAAGGATGACCTAGAGCAGCTCACGACTGAGATTAAGAAAAGGGCC
AACAACGTCCGGAACAAACTGAAGAGCATGGAGAAGCATATTGAAGAAGATGAGGTCAGGTCATCGGCAG
ACCTTCGGATTCGGAAATCCCAGCACTCTGTCCTTTCTCGGAAGTTTGTGGAGGTGATGACCAAATACAA
TGAAGCTCAAGTGGACTTCCGAGAACGCAGCAAAGGGCGAATCCAGCGGCAGCTCGAAATTACTGGCAAA
AAGACAACCGATGAGGAGCTGGAGGAGATGTTGGAGAGTGGCAACCCGGCCATCTTCACTTCTGGGATCA
TTGACTCACAGATTTCCAAGCAAGCCCTCAGTGAGATTGAGGGACGACACAAGGACATTGTGAGGCTGGA
GAGCAGCATCAAGGAGCTTCACGACATGTTTATGGACATCGCCATGCTGGTGGAGAATCAGGGTGAGATG
TTAGATAACATAGAGTTGAATGTCATGCACACAGTGGACCACGTGGAGAAGGCACGAGATGAAACGAAAA
AAGCTGTGAAATACCAGAGTCAGGCCCGGAAGAAATTGATAATTATCATTGTGCTAGTAGTTGTGTTGCT
GGGCATTTTAGCATTGATTATTGGACTTTCCGTTGGGCTGAATGCGGCCGCTCGAGAACAAAAACTCATC
TCAGAAGAGGATCTGGGGCCCTTCGAACAAAAACTCATCTCAGAAGAGGATCTGAATATGCATACCGGTC
ATCATCACCATCACCATTGAGTTTAAACCCGCTGATCAGCCTCGACTGTGCCTTCTAGTTGCCAGCCATC
TGTTGTTTGCCCCTCCCCCGTGCCTTCCTTGACCCTGGAAGGTGCCACTCCCACTGTCCTTTCCTAATAA
AATGAGGAAATTGCATCGCATTGTCTGAGTAGGTGTCATTCTATTCTGGGGGGTGGGGTGGGGCAGGACA
GCAAGGGGGAGGATTGGGAAGACAATAGCAGGCATGCTGGGGATGCGGTGGGCTCTATGGCTTCTGAGGC
GGAAAGAACCAGCTGGGGCTCTAGGGGGTATCCCC
[124 nt withheld, positions 2136-2259]
C
[91 nt withheld, positions 2261-2351]
A
[49 nt withheld, positions 2353-2401]
CCTTTGACGTTGGAGTCCACGTTCTTT
[37 nt withheld, positions 2429-2465]
ACCCTATCTCGGTCTATTCTTTTGATTTATAAGGGATTTTGCCGATTTCGGCCTATTGGTTAAAAAATGA
GCTGATTTAACAAAAATTTAACGCGAATTAATTCTGTGGAATGTGTGTCAGTTAGGGTGTGGAAAGTCCC
CAGGCTCCCCAGCAGGCAGAAGTATGCAAAGCATGCATCTCAATTAGTCAGCAACCAGGTGTGGAAAGTC
CCCAGGCTCCCCAGCAGGCAGAAGTATGCAAAGCATGCATCTCAATTAGTCAGCAACCATAGTCCCGCCC
CTAACTCCGCCCATCCCGCCCCTAACTCCGCCCAGTTCCGCCCATTCTCCGCCCCATGGCTGACTAATTT
TTTTTATTTATGCAGAGGCCGAGGCCGCCTCTGCCTCTGAGCTATTCCAGAAGTAGTGAGGAGGCTTTTT
TGGAGGCCTAGGCTTTTGCAAAAAGCTCCCGGGAGCTTGTATATCCATTTTCGGATCTGATCAGCACGTG
TTGACAATTAATCATCGGCATAGTATATCGGCATAGTATAATACGACAAGGTGAGGAACTAAACCATGGC
CAAGTTGACCAGTGCCGTTCCGGTGCTCACCGCGCGCGACGTCGCCGGAGCGGTCGAGTTCTGGACCGAC
CGGCTCGGGTTCTCCCGGGACTTCGTGGAGGACGACTTCGCCGGTGTGGTCCGGGACGACGTGACCCTGT
TCATCAGCGCGGTCCAGGACCAGGTGGTGCCGGACAACACCCTGGCCTGGGTGTGGGTGCGCGGCCTGGA
CGAGCTGTACGCCGAGTGGTCGGAGGTCGTGTCCACGAACTTCCGGGACGCCTCCGGGCCGGCCATGACC
GAGATCGGCGAGCAGCCGTGGGGGCGGGAGTTCGCCCTGCGCGACCCGGCCGGCAACTGCGTGCACTTCG
TGGCCGAGGAGCAGGACTGACACGTGCTACGAGATTTCGATTCCACCGCCGCCTTCTATGAAAGGTTGGG
CTTCGGAATCGTTTTCCGGGACGCCGGCTGGATGATCCTCCAGCGCGGGGATCTCATGCTGGAGTTCTTC
GCCCACCCCAACTTGTTTATTGCAGCTTATAATGGTTACAAATAAAGCAATAGCATCACAAATTTCACAA
ATAAAGCATTTTTTTCACTGCATTCTAGTTGTGGTTTGTCCAAACTCATCAATGTATCTTATCATGTCTG
TATACCGTCGACCTCTAGCTAGAGCTTGGCGTAATCATGGTCATAGCTGTTTCCTGTGTGAAATTGTTAT
CCGCTCACAATTCCACACAACATACGAGCCGGAAGCATAAAGTGTAAAGCCTGGGGTGCCTAATGAGTGA
GCTAACTCACATTAATTGCGTTGCGCTCACTGCCCGCTTTCCAGTCGGGAAACCTGTCGTGCCAGCTGCA
TTAATGAATCGGCCAACGCGCGGGGAGAGGCGGTTTGCGTATTGGGCGCTCTTCCGCTTCCTCGCTCACT
GACTCGCTGCGCTCGGTCGTTCGGCTGCGGCGAGCGGTATCAGCTCACTCAAAGGCGGTAATACGGTTAT
CCACAGAATCAGGGGATAACGCAGGAAAGAACATGTGAGCAAAAGGCCAGCAAAAGGCCAGGAACCGTAA
AAAGGCCGCGTTGCTGGCGTTTTTCCATAGGCTCCGCCCCCCTGACGAGCATCACAAAAATCGACGCTCA
AGTCAGAGGTGGCGAAACCCGACAGGACTATAAAGATACCAGGCGTTTCCCCCTGGAAGCTCCCTCGTGC
GCTCTCCTGTTCCGACCCTGCCGCTTACCGGATACCTGTCCGCCTTTCTCCCTTCGGGAAGCGTGGCGCT
TTCTCATAGCTCACGCTGTAGGTATCTCAGTTCGGTGTAGGTCGTTCGCTCCAAGCTGGGCTGTGTGCAC
GAACCCCCCGTTCAGCCCGACCGCTGCGCCTTATCCGGTAACTATCGTCTTGAGTCCAACCCGGTAAGAC
ACGACTTATCGCCACTGGCAGCAGCCACTGGTAACAGGATTAGCAGAGCGAGGTATGTAGGCGGTGCTAC
AGAGTTCTTGAAGTGGTGGCCTAACTACGGCTACACTAGAAGAACAGTATTTGGTATCTGCGCTCTGCTG
AAGCCAGTTACCTTCGGAAAAAGAGTTGGTAGCTCTTGATCCGGCAAACAAACCACCGCTGGTAGCGGTG
GTTTTTTTGTTTGCAAGCAGCAGATTACGCGCAGAAAAAAAGGATCTCAAGAAGATCCTTTGATCTTTTC
TACGGGGTCTGACGCTCAGTGGAACGAAAACTCACGTTAAGGGATTTTGGTCATGAGATTATCAAAAAGG
ATCTTCACCTAGATCCTTTTAAATTAAAAATGAAGTTTTAAATCAATCTAAAGTATATATGAGTAAACTT
GGTCTGACAGTTACCAATGCTTAATCAGTGAGGCACCTATCTCAGCGATCTGTCTATTTCGTTCATCCAT
AGTTGCCTGACTCCCCGTCGTGTAGATAACTACGATACGGGAGGGCTTACCATCTGGCCCCAGTGCTGCA
ATGATACCGCGAGACCCACGCTCACCGGCTCCAGATTTATCAGCAATAAACCAGCCAGCCGGAAGGGCCG
AGCGCAGAAGTGGTCCTGCAACTTTATCCGCCTCCATCCAGTCTATTAATTGTTGCCGGGAAGCTAGAGT
AAGTAGTTCGCCAGTTAATAGTTTGCGCAACGTTGTTGCCATTGCTACAGGCATCGTGGTGTCACGCTCG
TCGTTTGGTATGGCTTCATTCAGCTCCGGTTCCCAACGATCAAGGCGAGTTACATGATCCCCCATGTTGT
GCAAAAAAGCGGTTAGCTCCTTCGGTCCTCCGATCGTTGTCAGAAGTAAGTTGGCCGCAGTGTTATCACT
CATGGTTATGGCAGCACTGCATAATTCTCTTACTGTCATGCCATCCGTAAGATGCTTTTCTGTGACTGGT
GAGTACTCAACCAAGTCATTCTGAGAATAGTGTATGCGGCGACCGAGTTGCTCTTGCCCGGCGTCAATAC
GGGATAATACCGCGCCACATAGCAGAACTTTAAAAGTGCTCATCATTGGAAAACGTTCTTCGGGGCGAAA
ACTCTCAAGGATCTTACCGCTGTTGAGATCCAGTTCGATGTAACCCACTCGTGCACCCAACTGATCTTCA
GCATCTTTTACTTTCACCAGCGTTTCTGGGTGAGCAAAAACAGGAAGGCAAAATGCCGCAAAAAAGGGAA
TAAGGGCGACACGGAAATGTTGAATACTCATACTCTTCCTTTTTCAATATTATTGAAGCATTTATCAGGG
TTATTGTCTCATGAGCGGATACATATTTGAATGTATTTAGAAAAATAAACAAATAGGGGTTCCGCGCACA
TTTCCCCGAAAAGTGCCACCTGACGTCGACGGATCGGGAGATCTCCCGATCCCCTATGGTGCACTCTCAG
TACAATCTGCTCTGATGCCGCATAGTTAAGCCAGTATCTGCTCCCTGCTTGTGTGTTGGAGGTCGCTGAG
TAGTGCGCGAGCAAAATTTAAGCTACAACAAGGCAAGGCTTGACCGACAATTGCATGAAGAATCTGC
