>Addgene plasmid #12372 | syntaxin3-myc-myc-His | addgene partial sequence | sequence record 18899 | CMV-F 5'-CGCAAATGGGCGGTAGGCGTG-3'
AGCTCTCCCTATCAGTGATAGAGATCTCCCTATCAGTGATAGAGATCGTCGACGAGCTCGTTTAGTGAAC
CGTCAGATCGCCTGGAGACGCCATCCACGCTGTTTTGACCTCCATAGAAGACACCGGGACCGATCCAGCC
TCCGGACTCTAGCGTTTAAACTTAAGCTTGGTACCGAGCTCGGATCCACTAGTCCAGTGTGGTGGAATTC
CTGGGCTTCAGGATGAAGGACCGTCTGGAGCAGCTGAAGGCCAAGCAGCTGACACAGGATGATGATACTG
ATGCGGTTGAGATTGCTATCGACAACACGGCTTTTATGGACGAGTTCTTTTCTGAGATTGAGGAAACTCG
GCTTAACATTGACAAGATCTCAGAACATGTAGAGGAGGCTAAGAAACTCTACAGTATCATTCTCTCTGCA
CCGATTCCAGAGCCAAAAACCAAGGATGACCTAGAGCAGCTCACGACTGAGATTAAGAAAAGGGCCAACA
ACGTCCGGAACAAACTGAAGAGCATGGAGAAGCATATTGAAGAAGATGAGGTCAGGTCATCGGCAGACCT
TCGGATTCGGAAATCCCAGCACTCTGTCCTTTCTCGGAAGTTTGTGGAGGTGATGACCAAATACAATGAA
GCTCAAGTGGACTTCCGAGAACGCAGCANAGGGCGAATCCAGCGGCAGCTCGAAATTACTGGCAAAAAGA
CAACCGATGAGGAGCTGG
