>Addgene plasmid #12372 | syntaxin3-myc-myc-His | addgene partial sequence | sequence record 138423 | BGH-rev 5'-TAGAAGGCACAGTCGAGG-3'
ATGGTGATGGTGATGATGACCGGTATGCATATTCAGATCCTCTTCTGAGATGAGTTTTTGTTCGAAGGGC
CCCAGATCCTCTTCTGAGATGAGTTTTTGTTCTCGAGCGGCCGCATTCAGCCCAACGGAAAGTCCAATAA
TCAATGCTAAAATGCCCAGCAACACAACTACTAGCACAATGATAATTATCAATTTCTTCCGGGCCTGACT
CTGGTATTTCACAGCTTTTTTCGTTTCATCTCGTGCCTTCTCCACGTGGTCCACTGTGTGCATGACATTC
AACTCTATGTTATCTAACATCTCACCCTGATTCTCCACCAGCATGGCGATGTCCATAAACATGTCGTGAA
GCTCCTTGATGCTGCTCTCCAGCCTCACAATGTCCTTGTGTCGTCCCTCAATCTCACTGAGGGCTTGCTT
GGAAATCTGTGAGTCAATGATCCCAGAAGTGAAGATGGCCGGGTTGCCACTCTCCAACATCTCCTCCAGC
TCCTCATCGGTTGTCTTTTTGCCAGTAATTTCGAGCTGCCGCTGGATTCGCCCTTTGCTGCGTTCTCGGA
AGTCCACTTGAGCTTCATTGTATTTGGTCATCACCTCCACAAACTTCCGAGAAAGGACAGAGTGCTGGGA
TTTCCGAATCCGAAGGTCTGCCGATGACCTGACCTCATCTTCTTCAATATGCTTCTCCATGCTCTTCAGT
TTGTTCCGGACGTTGTTGGCCCTTTTCTTAATCTCAGTCGTGAGCTGCTCTAGGTCATCCTTGGTTTTTG
GCTCTGGAATCGGTGCA
